>Addgene plasmid #198016 | pCMV-AAV9cap | depositor full sequence | sequence record 383620 | pCMV-AAV9cap sequence 6231 bps
CGTTACATAACTTACGGTAAATGGCCCGCCTGGCTGACCGCCCAACGACCCCCGCCCATTGACGTCAATA
ATGACGTATGTTCCCATAGTAACGCCAATAGGGACTTTCCATTGACGTCAATGGGTGGAGTATTTACGGT
AAACTGCCCACTTGGCAGTACATCAAGTGTATCATATGCCAAGTACGCCCCCTATTGACGTCAATGACGG
TAAATGGCCCGCCTGGCATTATGCCCAGTACATGACCTTATGGGACTTTCCTACTTGGCAGTACATCTAC
GTATTAGTCATCGCTATTACCATGGTGATGCGGTTTTGGCAGTACATCAATGGGCGTGGATAGCGGTTTG
ACTCACGGGGATTTCCAAGTCTCCACCCCATTGACGTCAATGGGAGTTTGTTTTGGCACCAAAATCAACG
GGACTTTCCAAAATGTCGTAACAACTCCGCCCCATTGACGCAAATGGGCGGTAGGCGTGTACGGTGGGAG
GTCTATATAAGCAGAGCTCGTTTAGTGAACCGTCAGATCGCCTGGAGACGCCATCCACGCTGTTTTGACC
TCCATAGAAGACACCGGGACCGATCCAGCCTCCGGACTCTAGAGGATCCGGTACTCGAGGAACTGAAAAA
CCAGAAAGTTAACTGGTAAGTTTAGTCTTTTTGTCTTTTATTTCAGGTCCCGGATCCGGTGGTGGTGCAA
ATCAAAGAACTGCTCCTCAGTGGATGTTGCCTTTACTTCTAGGCCTGTACGGAAGTGTTACTTCTGCTCT
AAAAGCTGCGGAATTGTACCCGCGGCCGCAATTCCCGGGGATCGAAAGAGCCTGCTAAAGCAAAAAAGAA
GTCACCATGGCTGCCGATGGTTATCTTCCAGATTGGCTCGAGGACAACCTTAGTGAAGGAATTCGCGAGT
GGTGGGCTTTGAAACCTGGAGCCCCTCAACCCAAGGCAAATCAACAACATCAAGACAACGCTCGAGGTCT
TGTGCTTCCGGGTTACAAATACCTTGGACCCGGCAACGGACTCGACAAGGGGGAGCCGGTCAACGCAGCA
GACGCGGCGGCCCTCGAGCACGACAAGGCCTACGACCAGCAGCTCAAGGCCGGAGACAACCCGTACCTCA
AGTACAACCACGCCGACGCCGAGTTCCAGGAGCGGCTCAAAGAAGATACGTCTTTTGGGGGCAACCTCGG
GCGAGCAGTCTTCCAGGCCAAAAAGAGGCTTCTTGAACCTCTTGGTCTGGTTGAGGAAGCGGCTAAGACG
GCTCCTGGAAAGAAGAGGCCTGTAGAGCAGTCTCCTCAGGAACCGGACTCCTCCGCGGGTATTGGCAAAT
CGGGTGCACAGCCCGCTAAAAAGAGACTCAATTTCGGTCAGACTGGCGACACAGAGTCAGTCCCAGACCC
TCAACCAATCGGAGAACCTCCCGCAGCCCCCTCAGGTGTGGGATCTCTTACAATGGCTTCAGGTGGTGGC
GCACCAGTGGCAGACAATAACGAAGGTGCCGATGGAGTGGGTAGTTCCTCGGGAAATTGGCATTGCGATT
CCCAATGGCTGGGGGACAGAGTCATCACCACCAGCACCCGAACCTGGGCCCTGCCCACCTACAACAATCA
CCTCTACAAGCAAATCTCCAACAGCACATCTGGAGGATCTTCAAATGACAACGCCTACTTCGGCTACAGC
ACCCCCTGGGGGTATTTTGACTTCAACAGATTCCACTGCCACTTCTCACCACGTGACTGGCAGCGACTCA
TCAACAACAACTGGGGATTCCGGCCTAAGCGACTCAACTTCAAGCTCTTCAACATTCAGGTCAAAGAGGT
TACGGACAACAATGGAGTCAAGACCATCGCCAATAACCTTACCAGCACGGTCCAGGTCTTCACGGACTCA
GACTATCAGCTCCCGTACGTGCTCGGGTCGGCTCACGAGGGCTGCCTCCCGCCGTTCCCAGCGGACGTTT
TCATGATTCCTCAGTACGGGTATCTGACGCTTAATGATGGAAGCCAGGCCGTGGGTCGTTCGTCCTTTTA
CTGCCTGGAATATTTCCCGTCGCAAATGCTAAGAACGGGTAACAACTTCCAGTTCAGCTACGAGTTTGAG
AACGTACCTTTCCATAGCAGCTACGCTCACAGCCAAAGCCTGGACCGACTAATGAATCCACTCATCGACC
AATACTTGTACTATCTCTCAAAGACTATTAACGGTTCTGGACAGAATCAACAAACGCTAAAATTCAGTGT
GGCCGGACCCAGCAACATGGCTGTCCAGGGAAGAAACTACATACCTGGACCCAGCTACCGACAACAACGT
GTCTCAACCACTGTGACTCAAAACAACAACAGCGAATTTGCTTGGCCTGGAGCTTCTTCTTGGGCTCTCA
ATGGACGTAATAGCTTGATGAATCCTGGACCTGCTATGGCCAGCCACAAAGAAGGAGAGGACCGTTTCTT
TCCTTTGTCTGGATCTTTAATTTTTGGCAAACAAGGAACTGGAAGAGACAACGTGGATGCGGACAAAGTC
ATGATAACCAACGAAGAAGAAATTAAAACTACTAACCCGGTAGCAACGGAGTCCTATGGACAAGTGGCCA
CAAACCACCAGAGTGCCCAAGCACAGGCGCAGACCGGCTGGGTTCAAAACCAAGGAATACTTCCGGGTAT
GGTTTGGCAGGACAGAGATGTGTACCTGCAAGGACCCATTTGGGCCAAAATTCCTCACACGGACGGCAAC
TTTCACCCTTCTCCGCTGATGGGAGGGTTTGGAATGAAGCACCCGCCTCCTCAGATCCTCATCAAAAACA
CACCTGTACCTGCGGATCCTCCAACGGCCTTCAACAAGGACAAGCTGAACTCTTTCATCACCCAGTATTC
TACTGGCCAAGTCAGCGTGGAGATCGAGTGGGAGCTGCAGAAGGAAAACAGCAAGCGCTGGAACCCGGAG
ATCCAGTACACTTCCAACTATTACAAGTCTAATAATGTTGAATTTGCTGTTAATACTGAAGGTGTATATA
GTGAACCCCGCCCCATTGGCACCAGATACCTGACTCGTAATCTGTAATAATAACCGGGCAGGCCATGTCT
GCCCGTATTTCGCGTAAGGAAATCCATTATGTACTATTTAAAAAACACAAACTTTTGGATGTTCGGTTTA
TTCTTTTTCTTTTACTTTTTTATCATGGGAGCCTACTTCCCGTTTTTCCCGATTTGGCTACATGACATCA
ACCATATCAGCAAAAGTGATACGGGTATTATTTTTGCCGCTATTTCTCTGTTCTCGCTATTATTCCAACC
GCTGTTTGGTCTGCTTTCTGACAAACTCGGCCTCGACTCTAGGCGGCCGCGGGGATCCAGACATGATAAG
ATACATTGATGAGTTTGGACAAACCACAACTAGAATGCAGTGAAAAAAATGCTTTATTTGTGAAATTTGT
GATGCTATTGCTTTATTTGTAACCATTATAAGCTGCAATAAACAAGTTAACAACAACAATTGCATTCATT
TTATGTTTCAGGTTCAGGGGGAGGTGTGGGAGGTTTTTTCGGATCCTCTAGAGTCGACCTGCAGGCATGC
AAGCTTGGCGTAATCATGGTCATAGCTGTTTCCTGTGTGAAATTGTTATCCGCTCACAATTCCACACAAC
ATACGAGCCGGAAGCATAAAGTGTAAAGCCTGGGGTGCCTAATGAGTGAGCTAACTCACATTAATTGCGT
TGCGCTCACTGCCCGCTTTCCAGTCGGGAAACCTGTCGTGCCAGCTGCATTAATGAATCGGCCAACGCGC
GGGGAGAGGCGGTTTGCGTATTGGGCGCTCTTCCGCTTCCTCGCTCACTGACTCGCTGCGCTCGGTCGTT
CGGCTGCGGCGAGCGGTATCAGCTCACTCAAAGGCGGTAATACGGTTATCCACAGAATCAGGGGATAACG
CAGGAAAGAACATGTGAGCAAAAGGCCAGCAAAAGGCCAGGAACCGTAAAAAGGCCGCGTTGCTGGCGTT
TTTCCATAGGCTCCGCCCCCCTGACGAGCATCACAAAAATCGACGCTCAAGTCAGAGGTGGCGAAACCCG
ACAGGACTATAAAGATACCAGGCGTTTCCCCCTGGAAGCTCCCTCGTGCGCTCTCCTGTTCCGACCCTGC
CGCTTACCGGATACCTGTCCGCCTTTCTCCCTTCGGGAAGCGTGGCGCTTTCTCATAGCTCACGCTGTAG
GTATCTCAGTTCGGTGTAGGTCGTTCGCTCCAAGCTGGGCTGTGTGCACGAACCCCCCGTTCAGCCCGAC
CGCTGCGCCTTATCCGGTAACTATCGTCTTGAGTCCAACCCGGTAAGACACGACTTATCGCCACTGGCAG
CAGCCACTGGTAACAGGATTAGCAGAGCGAGGTATGTAGGCGGTGCTACAGAGTTCTTGAAGTGGTGGCC
TAACTACGGCTACACTAGAAGAACAGTATTTGGTATCTGCGCTCTGCTGAAGCCAGTTACCTTCGGAAAA
AGAGTTGGTAGCTCTTGATCCGGCAAACAAACCACCGCTGGTAGCGGTGGTTTTTTTGTTTGCAAGCAGC
AGATTACGCGCAGAAAAAAAGGATCTCAAGAAGATCCTTTGATCTTTTCTACGGGGTCTGACGCTCAGTG
GAACGAAAACTCACGTTAAGGGATTTTGGTCATGAGATTATCAAAAAGGATCTTCACCTAGATCCTTTTA
AATTAAAAATGAAGTTTTAAATCAATCTAAAGTATATATGAGTAAACTTGGTCTGACAGTTACCAATGCT
TAATCAGTGAGGCACCTATCTCAGCGATCTGTCTATTTCGTTCATCCATAGTTGCCTGACTCCCCGTCGT
GTAGATAACTACGATACGGGAGGGCTTACCATCTGGCCCCAGTGCTGCAATGATACCTCGAGAGCCACGC
TCACCGGCTCCAGATTTATCAGCAATAAACCAGCCAGCCGGAAGGGCCGAGCGCAGAAGTGGTCCTGCAA
CTTTATCCGCCTCCATCCAGTCTATTAATTGTTGCCGGGAAGCTAGAGTAAGTAGTTCGCCAGTTAATAG
TTTGCGCAACGTTGTTGCCATTGCTACAGGCATCGTGGTGTCACGCTCGTCGTTTGGTATGGCTTCATTC
AGCTCCGGTTCCCAACGATCAAGGCGAGTTACATGATCCCCCATGTTGTGCAAAAAAGCGGTTAGCTCCT
TCGGTCCTCCGATCGTTGTCAGAAGTAAGTTGGCCGCAGTGTTATCACTCATGGTTATGGCAGCACTGCA
TAATTCTCTTACTGTCATGCCATCCGTAAGATGCTTTTCTGTGACTGGTGAGTACTCAACCAAGTCATTC
TGAGAATAGTGTATGCGGCGACCGAGTTGCTCTTGCCCGGCGTCAATACGGGATAATACCGCGCCACATA
GCAGAACTTTAAAAGTGCTCATCATTGGAAAACGTTCTTCGGGGCGAAAACTCTCAAGGATCTTACCGCT
GTTGAGATCCAGTTCGATGTAACCCACTCGTGCACCCAACTGATCTTCAGCATCTTTTACTTTCACCAGC
GTTTCTGGGTGAGCAAAAACAGGAAGGCAAAATGCCGCAAAAAAGGGAATAAGGGCGACACGGAAATGTT
GAATACTCATACTCTTCCTTTTTCAATATTATTGAAGCATTTATCAGGGTTATTGTCTCATGAGCGGATA
CATATTTGAATGTATTTAGAAAAATAAACAAATAGGGGTTCCGCGCACATTTCCCCGAAAAGTGCCACCT
GACGTCTAAGAAACCATTATTATCATGACATTAACCTATAAAAATAGGCGTATCACGAGGCCCTTTCGTC
TCGCGCGTTTCGGTGATGACGGTGAAAACCTCTGACACATGCAGCTCCCGGAGACGGTCACAGCTTGTCT
GTAAGCGGATGCCGGGAGCAGACAAGCCCGTCAGGGCGCGTCAGCGGGTGTTGGCGGGTGTCGGGGCTGG
CTTAACTATGCGGCATCAGAGCAGATTGTACTGAGAGTGCACCATATGCGGTGTGAAATACCGCACAGAT
GCGTAAGGAGAAAATACCGCATCAGGCGCCATTCGCCATTCAGGCTGCGCAACTGTTGGGAAGGGCGATC
GGTGCGGGCCTCTTCGCTATTACGCCAGCTGGCGAAAGGGGGATGTGCTGCAAGGCGATTAAGTTGGGTA
ACGCCAGGGTTTTCCCAGTCACGACGTTGTAAAACGACGGCCAGTGAATTCGAGCTTGCATGCCTGCAGG
T
Features (pLannotate 1.2.2; 18 found; start..end, strand, type, name):
      1..304     +  enhancer       CMV enhancer: human cytomegalovirus immediate early enhancer
    305..508     +  promoter       CMV promoter: human cytomegalovirus (CMV) immediate early promoter
    646..742     +  intron         SV40 intron: modified SV40 intron with splice donor and acceptor sites
    847..3054    +  CDS            VP1: CAPSD_AAV2S - Experimental evidence at protein level: Swiss-Prot protein existence level 1. Capsid protein self-assembles to form an icosahedral capsid with a T=1 symmetry, about 22 nm in diameter, and consisting of 60 copies of three size variants of the capsid protein VP1, VP2 and VP3 which differ in their N-terminus. The capsid encapsulates the genomic ssDNA. Binds to host cell heparan sulfate and uses host ITGA5-ITGB1 as coreceptor on the cell surface to provide virion attachment to target cell. This attachment induces virion internalization predominantly through clathrin-dependent endocyt
   3109..3324    +  CDS            lacY (fragment): LACY_ECOLI - Experimental evidence at protein level: Swiss-Prot protein existence level 1. Responsible for transport of beta-galactosides into the cell, with the concomitant import of a proton (symport system). Can transport lactose, melibiose, lactulose or the analog methyl-1-thio-beta,D- galactopyranoside (TMG), but not sucrose or fructose (PubMed:1848449, PubMed:18177889, PubMed:22106930). The substrate specificity is directed toward the galactopyranosyl moiety of the substrate (PubMed:22106930). From Escherichia coli (strain K12).
   3344..3478    -  polyA_signal   SV40 poly(A) signal: SV40 polyadenylation signal
   3541..3576    +  misc_feature   MCS (fragment): pUC18/19 multiple cloning site
   3613..3629    -  protein_bind   lac operator: The lac repressor binds to the lac operator to inhibit transcription in E. coli. This inhibition can be relieved by adding lactose or isopropyl-β-D-thiogalactopyranoside (IPTG). lac repressor encoded by lacI
   3637..3667    -  promoter       lac promoter: promoter for the E. coli lac operon
   3682..3703    -  protein_bind   CAP binding site: CAP binding activates transcription in the presence of cAMP. E. coli catabolite activator protein
   3716..3808    -  CDS            lacI (fragment): lac repressor; lacI; The lac repressor binds to the lac operator to inhibit transcription in E. coli. This inhibition can be relieved by adding lactose or isopropyl-β-D-thiogalactopyranoside (IPTG).
   3991..4579    -  rep_origin     ori: high-copy-number ColE1/pMB1/pBR322/pUC origin of replication
   4750..5610    -  CDS            AmpR: β-lactamase; bla; confers resistance to ampicillin, carbenicillin, and related antibiotics
   5611..5715    -  promoter       AmpR promoter: bla
   5810..5845    +  CDS            rop (fragment): Rop protein, which maintains plasmids at low copy number; rop
   5947..6046    +  misc_feature   bom (fragment): basis of mobility region from pBR322
   6052..6209    -  CDS            lacZα (fragment): LacZα fragment of β-galactosidase; lacZ fragment
   6213..2       -  misc_feature   MCS (fragment) (across the origin): pUC18/19 multiple cloning site
