>Addgene plasmid #198016 | pCMV-AAV9cap | addgene full sequence | sequence record 390034 | Addgene NGS Result
CGTTACATAACTTACGGTAAATGGCCCGCCTGGCTGACCGCCCAACGACCCCCGCCCATTGACGTCAATA
ATGACGTATGTTCCCATAGTAACGCCAATAGGGACTTTCCATTGACGTCAATGGGTGGAGTATTTACGGT
AAACTGCCCACTTGGCAGTACATCAAGTGTATCATATGCCAAGTACGCCCCCTATTGACGTCAATGACGG
TAAATGGCCCGCCTGGCATTATGCCCAGTACATGACCTTATGGGACTTTCCTACTTGGCAGTACATCTAC
GTATTAGTCATCGCTATTACCATGGTGATGCGGTTTTGGCAGTACATCAATGGGCGTGGATAGCGGTTTG
ACTCACGGGGATTTCCAAGTCTCCACCCCATTGACGTCAATGGGAGTTTGTTTTGGCACCAAAATCAACG
GGACTTTCCAAAATGTCGTAACAACTCCGCCCCATTGACGCAAATGGGCGGTAGGCGTGTACGGTGGGAG
GTCTATATAAGCAGAGCTCGTTTAGTGAACCGTCAGATCGCCTGGAGACGCCATCCACGCTGTTTTGACC
TCCATAGAAGACACCGGGACCGATCCAGCCTCCGGACTCTAGAGGATCCGGTACTCGAGGAACTGAAAAA
CCAGAAAGTTAACTGGTAAGTTTAGTCTTTTTGTCTTTTATTTCAGGTCCCGGATCCGGTGGTGGTGCAA
ATCAAAGAACTGCTCCTCAGTGGATGTTGCCTTTACTTCTAGGCCTGTACGGAAGTGTTACTTCTGCTCT
AAAAGCTGCGGAATTGTACCCGCGGCCGCAATTCCCGGGGATCGAAAGAGCCTGCTAAAGCAAAAAAGAA
GTCACCATGGCTGCCGATGGTTATCTTCCAGATTGGCTCGAGGACAACCTTAGTGAAGGAATTCGCGAGT
GGTGGGCTTTGAAACCTGGAGCCCCTCAACCCAAGGCAAATCAACAACATCAAGACAACGCTCGAGGTCT
TGTGCTTCCGGGTTACAAATACCTTGGACCCGGCAACGGACTCGACAAGGGGGAGCCGGTCAACGCAGCA
GACGCGGCGGCCCTCGAGCACGACAAGGCCTACGACCAGCAGCTCAAGGCCGGAGACAACCCGTACCTCA
AGTACAACCACGCCGACGCCGAGTTCCAGGAGCGGCTCAAAGAAGATACGTCTTTTGGGGGCAACCTCGG
GCGAGCAGTCTTCCAGGCCAAAAAGAGGCTTCTTGAACCTCTTGGTCTGGTTGAGGAAGCGGCTAAGACG
GCTCCTGGAAAGAAGAGGCCTGTAGAGCAGTCTCCTCAGGAACCGGACTCCTCCGCGGGTATTGGCAAAT
CGGGTGCACAGCCCGCTAAAAAGAGACTCAATTTCGGTCAGACTGGCGACACAGAGTCAGTCCCAGACCC
TCAACCAATCGGAGAACCTCCCGCAGCCCCCTCAGGTGTGGGATCTCTTACAATGGCTTCAGGTGGTGGC
GCACCAGTGGCAGACAATAACGAAGGTGCCGATGGAGTGGGTAGTTCCTCGGGAAATTGGCATTGCGATT
CCCAATGGCTGGGGGACAGAGTCATCACCACCAGCACCCGAACCTGGGCCCTGCCCACCTACAACAATCA
CCTCTACAAGCAAATCTCCAACAGCACATCTGGAGGATCTTCAAATGACAACGCCTACTTCGGCTACAGC
ACCCCCTGGGGGTATTTTGACTTCAACAGATTCCACTGCCACTTCTCACCACGTGACTGGCAGCGACTCA
TCAACAACAACTGGGGATTCCGGCCTAAGCGACTCAACTTCAAGCTCTTCAACATTCAGGTCAAAGAGGT
TACGGACAACAATGGAGTCAAGACCATCGCCAATAACCTTACCAGCACGGTCCAGGTCTTCACGGACTCA
GACTATCAGCTCCCGTACGTGCTCGGGTCGGCTCACGAGGGCTGCCTCCCGCCGTTCCCAGCGGACGTTT
TCATGATTCCTCAGTACGGGTATCTGACGCTTAATGATGGAAGCCAGGCCGTGGGTCGTTCGTCCTTTTA
CTGCCTGGAATATTTCCCGTCGCAAATGCTAAGAACGGGTAACAACTTCCAGTTCAGCTACGAGTTTGAG
AACGTACCTTTCCATAGCAGCTACGCTCACAGCCAAAGCCTGGACCGACTAATGAATCCACTCATCGACC
AATACTTGTACTATCTCTCAAAGACTATTAACGGTTCTGGACAGAATCAACAAACGCTAAAATTCAGTGT
GGCCGGACCCAGCAACATGGCTGTCCAGGGAAGAAACTACATACCTGGACCCAGCTACCGACAACAACGT
GTCTCAACCACTGTGACTCAAAACAACAACAGCGAATTTGCTTGGCCTGGAGCTTCTTCTTGGGCTCTCA
ATGGACGTAATAGCTTGATGAATCCTGGACCTGCTATGGCCAGCCACAAAGAAGGAGAGGACCGTTTCTT
TCCTTTGTCTGGATCTTTAATTTTTGGCAAACAAGGAACTGGAAGAGACAACGTGGATGCGGACAAAGTC
ATGATAACCAACGAAGAAGAAATTAAAACTACTAACCCGGTAGCAACGGAGTCCTATGGACAAGTGGCCA
CAAACCACCAGAGTGCCCAAGCACAGGCGCAGACCGGCTGGGTTCAAAACCAAGGAATACTTCCGGGTAT
GGTTTGGCAGGACAGAGATGTGTACCTGCAAGGACCCATTTGGGCCAAAATTCCTCACACGGACGGCAAC
TTTCACCCTTCTCCGCTGATGGGAGGGTTTGGAATGAAGCACCCGCCTCCTCAGATCCTCATCAAAAACA
CACCTGTACCTGCGGATCCTCCAACGGCCTTCAACAAGGACAAGCTGAACTCTTTCATCACCCAGTATTC
TACTGGCCAAGTCAGCGTGGAGATCGAGTGGGAGCTGCAGAAGGAAAACAGCAAGCGCTGGAACCCGGAG
ATCCAGTACACTTCCAACTATTACAAGTCTAATAATGTTGAATTTGCTGTTAATACTGAAGGTGTATATA
GTGAACCCCGCCCCATTGGCACCAGATACCTGACTCGTAATCTGTAATAATAACCGGGCAGGCCATGTCT
GCCCGTATTTCGCGTAAGGAAATCCATTATGTACTATTTAAAAAACACAAACTTTTGGATGTTCGGTTTA
TTCTTTTTCTTTTACTTTTTTATCATGGGAGCCTACTTCCCGTTTTTCCCGATTTGGCTACATGACATCA
ACCATATCAGCAAAAGTGATACGGGTATTATTTTTGCCGCTATTTCTCTGTTCTCGCTATTATTCCAACC
GCTGTTTGGTCTGCTTTCTGACAAACTCGGCCTCGACTCTAGGCGGCCGCGGGGATCCAGACATGATAAG
ATACATTGATGAGTTTGGACAAACCACAACTAGAATGCAGTGAAAAAAATGCTTTATTTGTGAAATTTGT
GATGCTATTGCTTTATTTGTAACCATTATAAGCTGCAATAAACAAGTTAACAACAACAATTGCATTCATT
TTATGTTTCAGGTTCAGGGGGAGGTGTGGGAGGTTTTTTCGGATCCTCTAGAGTCGACCTGCAGGCATGC
AAGCTTGGCGTAATCATGGTCATAGCTGTTTCCTGTGTGAAATTGTTATCCGCTCACAATTCCACACAAC
ATACGAGCCGGAAGCATAAAGTGTAAAGCCTGGGGTGCCTAATGAGTGAGCTAACTCACATTAATTGCGT
TGCGCTCACTGCCCGCTTTCCAGTCGGGAAACCTGTCGTGCCAGCTGCATTAATGAATCGGCCAACGCGC
GGGGAGAGGCGGTTTGCGTATTGGGCGCTCTTCCGCTTCCTCGCTCACTGACTCGCTGCGCTCGGTCGTT
CGGCTGCGGCGAGCGGTATCAGCTCACTCAAAGGCGGTAATACGGTTATCCACAGAATCAGGGGATAACG
CAGGAAAGAACATGTGAGCAAAAGGCCAGCAAAAGGCCAGGAACCGTAAAAAGGCCGCGTTGCTGGCGTT
TTTCCATAGGCTCCGCCCCCCTGACGAGCATCACAAAAATCGACGCTCAAGTCAGAGGTGGCGAAACCCG
ACAGGACTATAAAGATACCAGGCGTTTCCCCCTGGAAGCTCCCTCGTGCGCTCTCCTGTTCCGACCCTGC
CGCTTACCGGATACCTGTCCGCCTTTCTCCCTTCGGGAAGCGTGGCGCTTTCTCATAGCTCACGCTGTAG
GTATCTCAGTTCGGTGTAGGTCGTTCGCTCCAAGCTGGGCTGTGTGCACGAACCCCCCGTTCAGCCCGAC
CGCTGCGCCTTATCCGGTAACTATCGTCTTGAGTCCAACCCGGTAAGACACGACTTATCGCCACTGGCAG
CAGCCACTGGTAACAGGATTAGCAGAGCGAGGTATGTAGGCGGTGCTACAGAGTTCTTGAAGTGGTGGCC
TAACTACGGCTACACTAGAAGAACAGTATTTGGTATCTGCGCTCTGCTGAAGCCAGTTACCTTCGGAAAA
AGAGTTGGTAGCTCTTGATCCGGCAAACAAACCACCGCTGGTAGCGGTGGTTTTTTTGTTTGCAAGCAGC
AGATTACGCGCAGAAAAAAAGGATCTCAAGAAGATCCTTTGATCTTTTCTACGGGGTCTGACGCTCAGTG
GAACGAAAACTCACGTTAAGGGATTTTGGTCATGAGATTATCAAAAAGGATCTTCACCTAGATCCTTTTA
AATTAAAAATGAAGTTTTAAATCAATCTAAAGTATATATGAGTAAACTTGGTCTGACAGTTACCAATGCT
TAATCAGTGAGGCACCTATCTCAGCGATCTGTCTATTTCGTTCATCCATAGTTGCCTGACTCCCCGTCGT
GTAGATAACTACGATACGGGAGGGCTTACCATCTGGCCCCAGTGCTGCAATGATACCGCGAGACCCACGC
TCACCGGCTCCAGATTTATCAGCAATAAACCAGCCAGCCGGAAGGGCCGAGCGCAGAAGTGGTCCTGCAA
CTTTATCCGCCTCCATCCAGTCTATTAATTGTTGCCGGGAAGCTAGAGTAAGTAGTTCGCCAGTTAATAG
TTTGCGCAACGTTGTTGCCATTGCTACAGGCATCGTGGTGTCACGCTCGTCGTTTGGTATGGCTTCATTC
AGCTCCGGTTCCCAACGATCAAGGCGAGTTACATGATCCCCCATGTTGTGCAAAAAAGCGGTTAGCTCCT
TCGGTCCTCCGATCGTTGTCAGAAGTAAGTTGGCCGCAGTGTTATCACTCATGGTTATGGCAGCACTGCA
TAATTCTCTTACTGTCATGCCATCCGTAAGATGCTTTTCTGTGACTGGTGAGTACTCAACCAAGTCATTC
TGAGAATAGTGTATGCGGCGACCGAGTTGCTCTTGCCCGGCGTCAATACGGGATAATACCGCGCCACATA
GCAGAACTTTAAAAGTGCTCATCATTGGAAAACGTTCTTCGGGGCGAAAACTCTCAAGGATCTTACCGCT
GTTGAGATCCAGTTCGATGTAACCCACTCGTGCACCCAACTGATCTTCAGCATCTTTTACTTTCACCAGC
GTTTCTGGGTGAGCAAAAACAGGAAGGCAAAATGCCGCAAAAAAGGGAATAAGGGCGACACGGAAATGTT
GAATACTCATACTCTTCCTTTTTCAATATTATTGAAGCATTTATCAGGGTTATTGTCTCATGAGCGGATA
CATATTTGAATGTATTTAGAAAAATAAACAAATAGGGGTTCCGCGCACATTTCCCCGAAAAGTGCCACCT
GACGTCTAAGAAACCATTATTATCATGACATTAACCTATAAAAATAGGCGTATCACGAGGCCCTTTCGTC
TCGCGCGTTTCGGTGATGACGGTGAAAACCTCTGACACATGCAGCTCCCGGAGACGGTCACAGCTTGTCT
GTAAGCGGATGCCGGGAGCAGACAAGCCCGTCAGGGCGCGTCAGCGGGTGTTGGCGGGTGTCGGGGCTGG
CTTAACTATGCGGCATCAGAGCAGATTGTACTGAGAGTGCACCATATGCGGTGTGAAATACCGCACAGAT
GCGTAAGGAGAAAATACCGCATCAGGCGCCATTCGCCATTCAGGCTGCGCAACTGTTGGGAAGGGCGATC
GGTGCGGGCCTCTTCGCTATTACGCCAGCTGGCGAAAGGGGGATGTGCTGCAAGGCGATTAAGTTGGGTA
ACGCCAGGGTTTTCCCAGTCACGACGTTGTAAAACGACGGCCAGTGAATTCGAGCTTGCATGCCTGCAGG
T
Features (pLannotate 1.2.2; 18 found; start..end, strand, type, name):
      1..304     +  enhancer       CMV enhancer: human cytomegalovirus immediate early enhancer
    305..508     +  promoter       CMV promoter: human cytomegalovirus (CMV) immediate early promoter
    646..742     +  intron         SV40 intron: modified SV40 intron with splice donor and acceptor sites
    847..3054    +  CDS            VP1: CAPSD_AAV2S - Experimental evidence at protein level: Swiss-Prot protein existence level 1. Capsid protein self-assembles to form an icosahedral capsid with a T=1 symmetry, about 22 nm in diameter, and consisting of 60 copies of three size variants of the capsid protein VP1, VP2 and VP3 which differ in their N-terminus. The capsid encapsulates the genomic ssDNA. Binds to host cell heparan sulfate and uses host ITGA5-ITGB1 as coreceptor on the cell surface to provide virion attachment to target cell. This attachment induces virion internalization predominantly through clathrin-dependent endocyt
   3109..3324    +  CDS            lacY (fragment): LACY_ECOLI - Experimental evidence at protein level: Swiss-Prot protein existence level 1. Responsible for transport of beta-galactosides into the cell, with the concomitant import of a proton (symport system). Can transport lactose, melibiose, lactulose or the analog methyl-1-thio-beta,D- galactopyranoside (TMG), but not sucrose or fructose (PubMed:1848449, PubMed:18177889, PubMed:22106930). The substrate specificity is directed toward the galactopyranosyl moiety of the substrate (PubMed:22106930). From Escherichia coli (strain K12).
   3344..3478    -  polyA_signal   SV40 poly(A) signal: SV40 polyadenylation signal
   3541..3576    +  misc_feature   MCS (fragment): pUC18/19 multiple cloning site
   3613..3629    -  protein_bind   lac operator: The lac repressor binds to the lac operator to inhibit transcription in E. coli. This inhibition can be relieved by adding lactose or isopropyl-β-D-thiogalactopyranoside (IPTG). lac repressor encoded by lacI
   3637..3667    -  promoter       lac promoter: promoter for the E. coli lac operon
   3682..3703    -  protein_bind   CAP binding site: CAP binding activates transcription in the presence of cAMP. E. coli catabolite activator protein
   3716..3808    -  CDS            lacI (fragment): lac repressor; lacI; The lac repressor binds to the lac operator to inhibit transcription in E. coli. This inhibition can be relieved by adding lactose or isopropyl-β-D-thiogalactopyranoside (IPTG).
   3991..4579    -  rep_origin     ori: high-copy-number ColE1/pMB1/pBR322/pUC origin of replication
   4750..5610    -  CDS            AmpR: β-lactamase; bla; confers resistance to ampicillin, carbenicillin, and related antibiotics
   5611..5715    -  promoter       AmpR promoter: bla
   5810..5845    +  CDS            rop (fragment): Rop protein, which maintains plasmids at low copy number; rop
   5947..6046    +  misc_feature   bom (fragment): basis of mobility region from pBR322
   6052..6209    -  CDS            lacZα (fragment): LacZα fragment of β-galactosidase; lacZ fragment
   6213..2       -  misc_feature   MCS (fragment) (across the origin): pUC18/19 multiple cloning site
