[The description below was written by a language model from this plasmid's Addgene catalogue record and pLannotate feature annotations shown in this document.]
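Description:
pCMV-AAV9cap is a mammalian expression plasmid of about 6.2 kb, built on the pCMV-LacZ backbone, that supplies the adeno-associated virus serotype 9 capsid gene in trans for AAV production. It is propagated in E. coli through a high-copy ColE1/pUC-type origin and selected with ampicillin via the β-lactamase (AmpR) gene and its native promoter. No mammalian selection marker and no AAV inverted terminal repeats are annotated. The plasmid therefore acts as a transiently transfected helper rather than a packageable genome.

The expression cassette consists of the human cytomegalovirus immediate-early enhancer and promoter, a modified SV40 intron with splice donor and acceptor sites, the wild-type AAV9 cap open reading frame, and an SV40 polyadenylation signal. The automated annotation labels the roughly 2.2 kb coding region as VP1 by homology to the AAV2 capsid protein, so the heparan sulfate binding details in that entry belong to AAV2 rather than to this serotype. In AAV generally, the cap gene gives rise to the VP1, VP2 and VP3 size variants that assemble into the 60-subunit icosahedral capsid. The cap gene was inserted by Gibson assembly. Short fragments of lacY, lacZα, lacI, rop, bom, the lac promoter/operator and pUC polylinker are also annotated, and these appear to be non-functional remnants of the parental lacZ vector.

Placing cap under the strong CMV promoter uncouples capsid expression from the rep gene. The stated purpose is high-level AAV9 capsid expression alongside a pCMV-Rep78/68 single-site mutagenesis library, so that rep variants can be tested for their effect on AAV production while capsid supply is kept constant.
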