Addgene plasmid #198016: pCMV-AAV9cap
Purpose: For high-level expression of the AAV9 cap gene, suitable for use with pCMV-Rep78/68 SSM library
Depositing lab: George Church. Depositing organization: Harvard Medical School. Publication: Comprehensive mutagenesis maps the effect of all single-codon mutations in the AAV2 rep gene on AAV production. Jain NK, Ogden PJ, Church GM. Elife. 2024 Mar 27;12:RP87730. doi: 10.7554/eLife.87730. PubMed 38536879.
Backbone
  Vector backbone: pCMV-LacZ
  Backbone manufacturer: Takara
  Vector type: Mammalian Expression, AAV
Growth in bacteria
  Bacterial resistance: Ampicillin, 100 μg/mL
  Growth temperature: 37°C
  Growth strain: NEB Stable
  Copy number: High Copy
Gene/Insert
  Gene/Insert name: AAV9 cap
  Species: adeno-associated virus type 9
  Mutation: WT
  Promoter: CMV
  Cloning method: Gibson Cloning
  Sequencing primers: 5′ Unknown
Terms and licenses: Academic/Nonprofit Terms; Industry Terms: Not Available to Industry
How to cite: pCMV-AAV9cap was a gift from George Church (Addgene plasmid # 198016 ; http://n2t.net/addgene:198016 ; RRID:Addgene_198016)
